Addgene plasmid #78473: pUCP20T-E2Crimson
Purpose: Broad range bacterial fluorescence labeling
Depositing lab: Mariette Barbier. Depositing organization: West Virginia University and School of Medicine. Publication: Rainbow Vectors for Broad-Range Bacterial Fluorescence Labeling. Barbier M, Damron FH. PLoS One. 2016 Mar 3;11(3):e0146827. doi: 10.1371/journal.pone.0146827. eCollection 2016. PubMed 26937640.
Backbone
  Vector backbone: pUCP20T
  Vector type: Bacterial Expression
Growth in bacteria
  Bacterial resistance: Ampicillin, 100 μg/mL
  Growth temperature: 37°C
  Growth strain: DH5alpha
  Copy number: High Copy
Gene/Insert
  Gene/Insert name: E2-Crimson
  Species: Discosoma sp.
Terms and licenses: Academic/Nonprofit Terms; Industry Terms: Not Available to Industry
How to cite: pUCP20T-E2Crimson was a gift from Mariette Barbier (Addgene plasmid # 78473 ; http://n2t.net/addgene:78473 ; RRID:Addgene_78473)
