[The description below was written by a language model from this plasmid's Addgene catalogue record and pLannotate feature annotations shown in this document.]
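Description:
pUCP20T-E2Crimson is a 4,927 bp bacterial expression plasmid built on the pUCP20T shuttle backbone and designed for fluorescent labeling of a broad range of bacteria. It carries two replication systems. A high-copy ColE1/pUC-type origin supports propagation in E. coli. The pRO1600 oriV, together with its cognate Rep protein gene from a Pseudomonas aeruginosa plasmid, allows maintenance in Pseudomonas and other hosts where the pUC origin does not function. An incP origin of transfer (oriT) makes the plasmid mobilizable by conjugation when transfer functions are supplied in trans, which is useful for species that are hard to transform directly. Selection is through the bla β-lactamase gene under its own promoter, conferring resistance to ampicillin, carbenicillin and related antibiotics.

The payload is the coding sequence for E2-Crimson, a far-red, rapidly maturing tetrameric fluorescent protein derived from Discosoma sp. It sits downstream of the lac promoter region, with the CAP binding site and lac operator, inside the pUC18/19-type cloning region. Remnants of the multiple cloning site and the lacZα fragment lie downstream of the insert. Only a short lacI fragment is annotated, so the plasmid encodes no functional repressor, and expression is expected to be largely constitutive in hosts that lack their own lac repressor. The short RSF ori, bom and rop hits are small fragments, most likely backbone remnants rather than functional elements. The plasmid belongs to a published set of "rainbow" vectors carrying different fluorescent proteins. Its far-red signal suits tagging bacterial strains for microscopy, flow cytometry or multicolour experiments alongside spectrally distinct reporters.
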