Features (pLannotate 1.2.2; 16 found; start..end, strand, type, name):
     96..200     +  promoter       AmpR promoter: bla
    201..1061    +  CDS            AmpR: β-lactamase; bla; confers resistance to ampicillin, carbenicillin, and related antibiotics
   1232..1820    +  rep_origin     ori: high-copy-number ColE1/pMB1/pBR322/pUC origin of replication
   1892..2000    -  oriT           oriT: incP origin of transfer
   2153..2277    +  rep_origin     RSF ori (fragment): Plasmids containing the RSF 1030 origin of replication can be propagated in E. coli cells that contain additional plasmids with compatible origins.
   2279..2371    +  CDS            lacI (fragment): lac repressor; lacI; The lac repressor binds to the lac operator to inhibit transcription in E. coli. This inhibition can be relieved by adding lactose or isopropyl-β-D-thiogalactopyranoside (IPTG).
   2384..2405    +  protein_bind   CAP binding site: CAP binding activates transcription in the presence of cAMP. E. coli catabolite activator protein
   2420..2450    +  promoter       lac promoter: promoter for the E. coli lac operon
   2458..2474    +  protein_bind   lac operator: The lac repressor binds to the lac operator to inhibit transcription in E. coli. This inhibition can be relieved by adding lactose or isopropyl-β-D-thiogalactopyranoside (IPTG). lac repressor encoded by lacI
   2565..3239    +  CDS            E2-Crimson: E2-Crimson is a basic (constitutively fluorescent) far red fluorescent protein published in 2009, derived from Discosoma sp.. It is reported to be a rapidly-maturing tetramer with low acid sensitivity.
   3282..3317    +  misc_feature   MCS (fragment): pUC18/19 multiple cloning site
   3320..3467    +  CDS            lacZα (fragment): LacZα fragment of β-galactosidase; lacZ fragment
   3498..4331    -  CDS            pRO1600 Rep: replication protein for the broad-host-range plasmid pRO1600 from Pseudomonas aeruginosa&nbsp
   4345..4696    +  rep_origin     pRO1600 oriV: broad-host-range origin of replication from Pseudomonas aeruginosa plasmid pRO1600; requires the pRO1600 Rep protein for replication (West et al., 1994)
   4742..4791    -  misc_feature   bom (fragment): basis of mobility region from pBR322
   4893..1       -  CDS            rop (fragment) (across the origin): Rop protein, which maintains plasmids at low copy number; rop
>Addgene plasmid #78473 | pUCP20T-E2Crimson | depositor full sequence | sequence record 149778 | pUCP20T-E2Crimson sequence 4927 bps
GACGAAAGGGCCTCGTGATACGCCTATTTTTATAGGTTAATGTCATGATAATAATGGTTTCTTAGACGTC
AGGTGGCACTTTTCGGGGAAATGTGCGCGGAACCCCTATTTGTTTATTTTTCTAAATACATTCAAATATG
TATCCGCTCATGAGACAATAACCCTGATAAATGCTTCAATAATATTGAAAAAGGAAGAGTATGAGTATTC
AACATTTCCGTGTCGCCCTTATTCCCTTTTTTGCGGCATTTTGCCTTCCTGTTTTTGCTCACCCAGAAAC
GCTGGTGAAAGTAAAAGATGCTGAAGATCAGTTGGGTGCACGAGTGGGTTACATCGAACTGGATCTCAAC
AGCGGTAAGATCCTTGAGAGTTTTCGCCCCGAAGAACGTTTTCCAATGATGAGCACTTTTAAAGTTCTGC
TATGTGGCGCGGTATTATCCCGTATTGACGCCGGGCAAGAGCAACTCGGTCGCCGCATACACTATTCTCA
GAATGACTTGGTTGAGTACTCACCAGTCACAGAAAAGCATCTTACGGATGGCATGACAGTAAGAGAATTA
TGCAGTGCTGCCATAACCATGAGTGATAACACTGCGGCCAACTTACTTCTGACAACGATCGGAGGACCGA
AGGAGCTAACCGCTTTTTTGCACAACATGGGGGATCATGTAACTCGCCTTGATCGTTGGGAACCGGAGCT
GAATGAAGCCATACCAAACGACGAGCGTGACACCACGATGCCTGTAGCAATGGCAACAACGTTGCGCAAA
CTATTAACTGGCGAACTACTTACTCTAGCTTCCCGGCAACAATTAATAGACTGGATGGAGGCGGATAAAG
TTGCAGGACCACTTCTGCGCTCGGCCCTTCCGGCTGGCTGGTTTATTGCTGATAAATCTGGAGCCGGTGA
GCGTGGGTCTCGCGGTATCATTGCAGCACTGGGGCCAGATGGTAAGCCCTCCCGTATCGTAGTTATCTAC
ACGACGGGGAGTCAGGCAACTATGGATGAACGAAATAGACAGATCGCTGAGATAGGTGCCTCACTGATTA
AGCATTGGTAACTGTCAGACCAAGTTTACTCATATATACTTTAGATTGATTTAAAACTTCATTTTTAATT
TAAAAGGATCTAGGTGAAGATCCTTTTTGATAATCTCATGACCAAAATCCCTTAACGTGAGTTTTCGTTC
CACTGAGCGTCAGACCCCGTAGAAAAGATCAAAGGATCTTCTTGAGATCCTTTTTTTCTGCGCGTAATCT
GCTGCTTGCAAACAAAAAAACCACCGCTACCAGCGGTGGTTTGTTTGCCGGATCAAGAGCTACCAACTCT
TTTTCCGAAGGTAACTGGCTTCAGCAGAGCGCAGATACCAAATACTGTCCTTCTAGTGTAGCCGTAGTTA
GGCCACCACTTCAAGAACTCTGTAGCACCGCCTACATACCTCGCTCTGCTAATCCTGTTACCAGTGGCTG
CTGCCAGTGGCGATAAGTCGTGTCTTACCGGGTTGGACTCAAGACGATAGTTACCGGATAAGGCGCAGCG
GTCGGGCTGAACGGGGGGTTCGTGCACACAGCCCAGCTTGGAGCGAACGACCTACACCGAACTGAGATAC
CTACAGCGTGAGCTATGAGAAAGCGCCACGCTTCCCGAAGGGAGAAAGGCGGACAGGTATCCGGTAAGCG
GCAGGGTCGGAACAGGAGAGCGCACGAGGGAGCTTCCAGGGGGAAACGCCTGGTATCTTTATAGTCCTGT
CGGGTTTCGCCACCTCTGACTTGAGCGTCGATTTTTGTGATGCTCGTCAGGGGGGCGGAGCCTATGGAAA
AACGCCAGCAACGCGGCCTTTTTACGGTTCCTGGCCTTTTGCTGGCCTTTTGCTCACATAAGCTAGCTTA
TCGGCCAGCCTCGCAGAGCAGGATTCCCGTTGAGCACCGCCAGGTGCGAATAAGGGACAGTGAAGAAGGA
ACACCCGCTCGCGGGTGGGCCTACTTCACCTATCCTGCCCGGCTGACGCCGTTGGATACACCAAGGAAAG
TCTACACGAACCCTTTGGCAAAATCCTGTATATCGTGCGAAAAAGGATGGATATACCGAAAAAATCGCTA
TAATGACCCCGAAGCAGGGTTATGCAGCGGAAAGTATACCTTAAGGAATCCCCATGTTCTTTCCTGCGTT
ATCCCCTGATTCTGTGGATAACCGTATTACCGCCTTTGAGTGAGCTGATACCGCTCGCCGCAGCCGAACG
ACCGAGCGCAGCGAGTCAGTGAGCGAGGAAGCGGAAGAGCGCCCAATACGCAAACCGCCTCTCCCCGCGC
GTTGGCCGATTCATTAATGCAGCTGGCACGACAGGTTTCCCGACTGGAAAGCGGGCAGTGAGCGCAACGC
AATTAATGTGAGTTAGCTCACTCATTAGGCACCCCAGGCTTTACACTTTATGCTTCCGGCTCGTATGTTG
TGTGGAATTGTGAGCGGATAACAATTTCACACAGGAAACATGATTACGAATTCTTTCCACTCCTCCAATG
TTTTAGTTAGAGGTGCCGATGATGGGAATCCACTAGTCGCCACCATGGATAGCACTGAGAACGTCATCAA
GCCCTTCATGCGCTTCAAGGTGCACATGGAGGGCTCCGTGAACGGCCACGAGTTCGAGATCGAGGGCGTG
GGCGAGGGCAAGCCCTACGAGGGCACCCAGACCGCCAAGCTGCAAGTGACCAAGGGCGGCCCCCTGCCCT
TCGCCTGGGACATCCTGTCCCCCCAGTTCTTCTACGGCTCCAAGGCGTACATCAAGCACCCCGCCGACAT
CCCCGACTACCTCAAGCAGTCCTTCCCCGAGGGCTTCAAGTGGGAGCGCGTGATGAACTTCGAGGACGGC
GGCGTGGTGACCGTGACCCAGGACTCCTCCCTGCAGGACGGCACCCTCATCTACCACGTGAAGTTCATCG
GCGTGAACTTCCCCTCCGACGGCCCCGTAATGCAGAAGAAGACTCTGGGCTGGGAGCCCTCCACTGAGCG
CAACTACCCCCGCGACGGCGTGCTGAAGGGCGAGAACCACATGGCGCTGAAGCTGAAGGGCGGCGGCCAC
TACCTGTGTGAGTTCAAGTCCATCTACATGGCCAAGAAGCCCGTGAAGCTGCCCGGCTACCACTACGTGG
ACTACAAGCTCGACATCACCTCCCACAACGAGGACTACACCGTGGTGGAGCAGTACGAGCGCGCCGAGGC
CCGCCACCACCTGTTCCAGACTCACGGTATGGACGAATTGTACAAGCACGACGAATTGTAAGGATCCTCT
AGAGTCGACCTGCAGGCATGCAAGCTTGGCACTGGCCGTCGTTTTACAACGTCGTGACTGGGAAAACCCT
GGCGTTACCCAACTTAATCGCCTTGCAGCACATCCCCCTTTCGCCAGCTGGCGTAATAGCGAAGAGGCCC
GCACCGATCGCCCTTCCCAACAGTTGCGCAGCCTGAAAGGCAGGCCGGGCCGTGGTGGCCACGGCCTCTA
GGCCAGATCCAGCGGCATCTGGGTTAGTCGAGCGCGGGCCGCTTCCCATGTCTCACCAGGGCGAGCCTGT
TTCGCGATCTCAGCATCTGAAATCTTCCCGGCCTTGCGCTTCGCTGGGGCCTTACCCACCGCCTTGGCGG
GCTTCTTCGGTCCAAAACTGAACAACAGATGTGTGACCTTGCGCCCGGTCTTTCGCTGCGCCCACTCCAC
CTGTAGCGGGCTGTGCTCGTTGATCTGCGTCACGGCTGGATCAAGCACTCGCAACTTGAAGTCCTTGATC
GAGGGATACCGGCCTTCCAGTTGAAACCACTTTCGCAGCTGGTCAATTTCTATTTCGCGCTGGCCGATGC
TGTCCCATTGCATGAGCAGCTCGTAAAGCCTGATCGCGTGGGTGCTGTCCATCTTGGCCACGTCAGCCAA
GGCGTATTTGGTGAACTGTTTGGTGAGTTCCGTCAGGTACGGCAGCATGTCTTTGGTGAACCTGAGTTCT
ACACGGCCCTCACCCTCCCGGTAGATGATTGTTTGCACCCAGCCGGTAATCATCACACTCGGTCTTTTCC
CCTTGCCATTGGGCTCTTGGGTTAACCGGACTTCCCGCCGTTTCAGGCGCAGGGCCGCTTCTTTGAGCTG
GTTGTAGGAAGATTCGATAGGGACACCCGCCATCGTCGCTATGTCCTCCGCCGTCACTGAATACATCACT
TCATCGGTGACAGGCTCGCTCCTCTTCACCTGGCTAATACAGGCCAGAACGATCCGCTGTTCCTGAACAC
TGAGGCGATACGCGGCCTCGACCAGGGCATTGCTTTTGTAAACCATTGGGGGTGAGGCCACGTTCGACAT
TCCTTGTGTATAAGGGGACACTGTATCTGCGTCCCACAATACAACAAATCCGTCCCTTTACAACAACAAA
TCCGTCCCTTCTTAACAACAAATCCGTCCCTTAATGGCAACAAATCCGTCCCTTTTTAAACTCTACAGGC
CACGGATTACGTGGCCTGTAGACGTCCTAAAAGGTTTAAAAGGGAAAAGGAAGAAAAGGGTGGAAACGCA
AAAAACGCACCACTACGTGGCCCCGTTGGGGCCGCATTTGTGCCCCTGAAGGGGCGGGGGAGGCGTCTGG
GCAATCCCCGTTTTACCAGTCCCCTATCGCCGCCTGAGAGGGCGCAGGAAGCGAGTAATCAGGGTATCGA
GGCGGATTCACCCTTGGCGTCCAACCAGCGGCACCAGCGGCGCCTGAGAGGTATGGTGCACTCTCAGTAC
AATCTGCTCTGATGCCGCATAGTTAAGCCAGCCCCGACACCCGCCAACACCCGCTGACGCGCCCTGACGG
GCTTGTCTGCTCCCGGCATCCGCTTACAGACAAGCTGTGACCGTCTCCGGGAGCTGCATGTGTCAGAGGT
TTTCACCGTCATCACCGAAACGCGCGA
