>Addgene plasmid #78473 | pUCP20T-E2Crimson | addgene partial sequence | sequence record 149775 | M13pUC-Fwd 5'-CCCAGTCACGACGTTGTAAAACG-3'
GCATGCCTGCAGGTCGACTCTAGAGGATCCTTACAATTCGTCGTGCTTGTACAATTCGTCCATACCGTGA
GTCTGGAACAGGTGGTGGCGGGCCTCGGCGCGCTCGTACTGCTCCACCACGGTGTAGTCCTCGTTGTGGG
AGGTGATGTCGAGCTTGTAGTCCACGTAGTGGTAGCCGGGCAGCTTCACGGGCTTCTTGGCCATGTAGAT
GGACTTGAACTCACACAGGTAGTGGCCGCCGCCCTTCAGCTTCAGCGCCATGTGGTTCTCGCCCTTCAGC
ACGCCGTCGCGGGGGTAGTTGCGCTCAGTGGAGGGCTCCCAGCCCAGAGTCTTCTTCTGCATTACGGGGC
CGTCGGAGGGGAAGTTCACGCCGATGAACTTCACGTGGTAGATGAGGGTGCCGTCCTGCAGGGAGGAGTC
CTGGGTCACGGTCACCACGCCGCCGTCCTCGAAGTTCATCACGCGCTCCCACTTGAAGCCCTCGGGGAAG
GACTGCTTGAGGTAGTCGGGGATGTCGGCGGGGTGCTTGATGTACGCCTTGGAGCCGTAGAAGAACTGGG
GGGACAGGATGTCCCAGGCGAAGGGCAGGGGGCCGCCCTTGGTCACTTGCAGCTTGGCGGTCTGGGTGCC
CTCGTAGGGCTTGCCCTCGCCCACGCCCTCGATCTCGAACTCGTGGCCGTTCACGGAGCCCTCCATGTGC
ACCTTGAAGCGCATGAAGGG
