>Addgene plasmid #78473 | pUCP20T-E2Crimson | addgene partial sequence | sequence record 149776 | M13-Rev 5'-CAGGAAACAGCTATGACC-3'
TTTTAGTTAGAGGTGCCGATGATGGGAATCCACTAGTCGCCACCATGGATAGCACTGAGAACGTCATCAA
GCCCTTCATGCGCTTCAAGGTGCACATGGAGGGCTCCGTGAACGGCCACGAGTTCGAGATCGAGGGCGTG
GGCGAGGGCAAGCCCTACGAGGGCACCCAGACCGCCAAGCTGCAAGTGACCAAGGGCGGCCCCCTGCCCT
TCGCCTGGGACATCCTGTCCCCCCAGTTCTTCTACGGCTCCAAGGCGTACATCAAGCACCCCGCCGACAT
CCCCGACTACCTCAAGCAGTCCTTCCCCGAGGGCTTCAAGTGGGAGCGCGTGATGAACTTCGAGGACGGC
GGCGTGGTGACCGTGACCCAGGACTCCTCCCTGCAGGACGGCACCCTCATCTACCACGTGAAGTTCATCG
GCGTGAACTTCCCCTCCGACGGCCCCGTAATGCAGAAGAAGACTCTGGGCTGGGAGCCCTCCACTGAGCG
CAACTACCCCCGCGACGGCGTGCTGAAGGGCGAGAACCACATGGCGCTGAAGCTGAAGGGCGGCGGCCAC
TACCTGTGTGAGTTCAAGTCCATCTACATGGCCAAGAAGCCCGTGAAGCTGCCCGGCTACCACTACGTGG
ACTACAAGCTCGACATCACCTCCCACAACGAGGACTAC
